Addgene plasmid #12466: Top7 K39E K40E V48V K55E V82A
Depositing lab: David Baker. Depositing organization: University of Washington.
Backbone
  Vector backbone: pet29 b(+)
  Backbone size w/o insert (bp): 5371
  Vector type: Bacterial Expression
Growth in bacteria
  Bacterial resistance: Kanamycin, 50 μg/mL
  Growth temperature: 37°C
  Growth strain: DH5alpha
  Growth instructions: Plasmids are provided in DH5 alpha, but for protein expression, BL21(DE3)pLysS is recommended.
  Copy number: High Copy
Gene/Insert
  Gene/Insert name: Top7 K39E K40E V48V K55E V82A
  Insert size (bp): 321
  Mutation: K39E K40E V48V K55E V82A
  Tag / fusion protein: 6xHis (C terminal on insert)
  Cloning method: Restriction Enzyme
  Sequencing primers: 5′ T7
Terms and licenses: Academic/Nonprofit Terms; Industry Terms: Not Available to Industry
How to cite: Top7 K39E K40E V48V K55E V82A was a gift from David Baker (Addgene plasmid # 12466 ; http://n2t.net/addgene:12466 ; RRID:Addgene_12466)
