[The description below was written by a language model from this plasmid's Addgene catalogue record.]
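Description:
Top7 K39E K40E V48V K55E V82A is a bacterial expression plasmid built on the pET29b(+) backbone (recorded as 5371 bp without insert) and carrying a 321 bp insert that encodes a mutant form of Top7. It is selected with kanamycin and is listed as high copy. The insert was introduced by restriction enzyme cloning and carries a C-terminal 6xHis tag, which allows the expressed protein to be purified by immobilised metal affinity chromatography.

The record does not list individual regulatory features. However, pET-series vectors generally drive expression from a T7 promoter under lac operator control, and the use of a T7 primer for sequencing from the 5′ side fits that arrangement. Such vectors need a host that supplies T7 RNA polymerase. Accordingly, the plasmid is maintained in a cloning strain (DH5alpha), while a DE3 lysogen, BL21(DE3)pLysS, is recommended for protein production.

The payload differs from the parental Top7 sequence at the positions given in its name. There are three lysine-to-glutamate charge reversals (K39E, K40E, K55E) and a valine-to-alanine substitution (V82A). The entry V48V keeps the same residue, so it is presumably a silent change at the nucleotide level, although the record does not explain it. Top7 is generally known as a small, computationally designed protein with a novel fold. The record does not state the purpose of this particular variant. The construct is suited to recombinant production and purification of the mutant protein in E. coli, for example for comparison with other Top7 variants.
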