>Addgene plasmid #12466 | Top7 K39E K40E V48V K55E V82A | depositor partial sequence | sequence record 7309 | Author sequence
ATGGGGGATATCCAGGTTCAAGTGAACATTGACGATAATGGTAAAAACTTCGATTATACTTATACCGTGA
CCACAGAATCGGAATTACAGAAGGTTTTGAACGAACTGAAAGACTACATCGAAGAACAGGGGGCTAAACG
CGTTCGCATCTCGATTACCGCTCGTACGGAAAAAGAAGCAGAAAAATTTGCCGCGATTTTGATTAAAGTT
TTCGCCGAACTGGGTTATAATGATATTAACGCGACGTGGGACGGCGATACGGTGACAGTGGAAGGACAGT
TAGAGGGCGGTTCTCTCGAGCACCACCACCACCACCACTGA
